Addgene plasmid #99620: FRT2-Mb2Tomato-2A (IG154)
Purpose: To clone gene of interest downstream of FRT2-Mb2Tomato-2A cassette
Depositing lab: Rui Benedito. Depositing organization: Centro Nacional de Investigaciones Cardiovasculares (CNIC). Publication: Dual ifgMosaic: A Versatile Method for Multispectral and Combinatorial Mosaic Gene-Function Analysis. Pontes-Quero S, Heredia L, Casquero-Garcia V, Fernandez-Chacon M, Luo W, Hermoso A, Bansal M, Garcia-Gonzalez I, Sanchez-Munoz MS, Perea JR, Galiana-Simal A, Rodriguez-Arabaolaza I, Del Olmo-Cabrera S, Rocha SF, Criado-Rodriguez LM, Giovinazzo G, Benedito R. Cell. 2017 Aug 10;170(4):800-814.e18. doi: 10.1016/j.cell.2017.07.031. PubMed 28802047.
Backbone
  Vector backbone: pcDNA3.1
  Vector type: Mammalian Expression
  Selectable markers: Neomycin (select with G418)
Growth in bacteria
  Bacterial resistance: Ampicillin, 100 μg/mL
  Growth temperature: 37°C
  Growth strain: DH5alpha
  Copy number: High Copy
Gene/Insert
  Gene/Insert name: Mb2Tomato
  Tag / fusion protein: T2A (C terminal on insert)
Terms and licenses: Academic/Nonprofit Terms; Industry Terms: Not Available to Industry
How to cite: FRT2-Mb2Tomato-2A (IG154) was a gift from Rui Benedito (Addgene plasmid # 99620 ; http://n2t.net/addgene:99620 ; RRID:Addgene_99620)
