[The description below was written by a language model from this plasmid's Addgene catalogue record and pLannotate feature annotations shown in this document.]
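Description:
FRT2-Mb2Tomato-2A (IG154) is a 7.7 kb mammalian expression plasmid built on the pcDNA3.1 backbone. It serves as a cloning intermediate for placing a gene of interest downstream of a recombinase-site-flanked, membrane-targeted red fluorescent reporter. It is propagated in E. coli through a high-copy ColE1/pUC-type origin with ampicillin selection (AmpR under its bla promoter) and also carries an f1 origin. For mammalian cells, an SV40 early promoter drives the neomycin phosphotransferase gene with an SV40 polyadenylation signal, which allows G418 selection.

The payload sits behind the CMV immediate-early enhancer and promoter, followed by a T7 promoter. A minimal FRT-type site, presumably the "FRT2" variant in the construct name, precedes the open reading frame. The frame begins with a short fragment of chicken MARCKS, which presumably supplies the membrane-localisation signal implied by "Mb", fused to the tandem-dimer fluorescent protein tdTomato. The catalogue lists a T2A peptide at the C terminus of this insert, although the automated annotation does not mark it. A coding sequence cloned in frame after the 2A would be co-translated with the reporter and released as a separate protein, so membrane red fluorescence marks cells expressing the gene of interest. Downstream lie a WPRE to enhance transcript expression, then SV40 and bGH polyadenylation signals.

The associated publication describes a multispectral mosaic gene-function method. This suggests the FRT2-reporter-2A-gene unit is a module for assembling larger FLP-dependent mosaic constructs, but the record itself states only the cloning purpose.
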