Features (pLannotate 1.2.2; 24 found; start..end, strand, type, name):
     78..381     +  enhancer       CMV enhancer: human cytomegalovirus immediate early enhancer
    382..585     +  promoter       CMV promoter: human cytomegalovirus (CMV) immediate early promoter
    581..614     +  LTR            5' LTR (truncated) (fragment): truncated 5' long terminal repeat (LTR) from HIV-1
    630..648     +  promoter       T7 promoter: promoter for bacteriophage T7 RNA polymerase
    678..711     +  protein_bind   FRT (minimal): supports FLP-mediated excision but not integration (Turan and Bode, 2011) FLP recombinase from the Saccharomyces cerevisiae 2μ plasmid
    730..852     +  CDS            MARCKS (fragment): MARCS_CHICK - Experimental evidence at protein level: Swiss-Prot protein existence level 1. MARCKS is the most prominent cellular substrate for protein kinase C. This protein binds calmodulin, actin, and synapsin. MARCKS is a filamentous (F) actin cross-linking protein. From Gallus gallus (Chicken).
    859..2283    +  CDS            tdTomato: tdTomato is a basic (constitutively fluorescent) orange fluorescent protein published in 2004, derived from Discosoma sp.. It is reported to be a somewhat slowly-maturing tandem dimer with low acid sensitivity.
   2403..2991    +  misc_feature   WPRE: woodchuck hepatitis virus posttranscriptional regulatory element
   3019..3102    +  CDS            large T antigen (fragment): large T antigen from SV40 (simian virus 40)
   3125..3246    +  polyA_signal   SV40 poly(A) signal: SV40 polyadenylation signal
   3304..3528    +  polyA_signal   bGH poly(A) signal: bovine growth hormone polyadenylation signal
   3532..3553    +  promoter       SV40 promoter (fragment): SV40 enhancer and early promoter
   3574..4002    +  rep_origin     f1 ori (sequence partly withheld): f1 bacteriophage origin of replication; arrow indicates direction of (+) strand synthesis
   4016..4345    +  promoter       SV40 promoter: SV40 enhancer and early promoter
   4412..5203    +  CDS            neo: KKA2_KLEPN - Also known as kan, nptII. Experimental evidence at protein level: Swiss-Prot protein existence level 1. Resistance to kanamycin, neomycin, paromomycin, ribostamycin, butirosin and gentamicin B. From Klebsiella pneumoniae.
   5227..5385    +  CDS            ble (fragment): BLE_KLEPN - Experimental evidence at protein level: Swiss-Prot protein existence level 1. Binding protein with a strong affinity to the bleomycin family of antibiotics. Binds to CL990; an antimitotic-antibiotic compound. From Klebsiella pneumoniae.
   5380..5501    +  polyA_signal   SV40 poly(A) signal: SV40 polyadenylation signal
   5574..5590    -  protein_bind   lac operator: The lac repressor binds to the lac operator to inhibit transcription in E. coli. This inhibition can be relieved by adding lactose or isopropyl-β-D-thiogalactopyranoside (IPTG). lac repressor encoded by lacI
   5598..5628    -  promoter       lac promoter: promoter for the E. coli lac operon
   5643..5664    -  protein_bind   CAP binding site: CAP binding activates transcription in the presence of cAMP. E. coli catabolite activator protein
   5677..5769    -  CDS            lacI (fragment): lac repressor; lacI; The lac repressor binds to the lac operator to inhibit transcription in E. coli. This inhibition can be relieved by adding lactose or isopropyl-β-D-thiogalactopyranoside (IPTG).
   5952..6540    -  rep_origin     ori: high-copy-number ColE1/pMB1/pBR322/pUC origin of replication
   6711..7571    -  CDS            AmpR: β-lactamase; bla; confers resistance to ampicillin, carbenicillin, and related antibiotics
   7572..7676    -  promoter       AmpR promoter: bla
>Addgene plasmid #99620 | FRT2-Mb2Tomato-2A (IG154) | addgene full sequence | sequence record 192460 | Addgene NGS Result
GACGGATCGGGAGATCCTAGTTATTAATAGTAATCAATTACGGGGTCATTAGTTCATAGCCCATATATGG
AGTTCCGCGTTACATAACTTACGGTAAATGGCCCGCCTGGCTGACCGCCCAACGACCCCCGCCCATTGAC
GTCAATAATGACGTATGTTCCCATAGTAACGCCAATAGGGACTTTCCATTGACGTCAATGGGTGGAGTAT
TTACGGTAAACTGCCCACTTGGCAGTACATCAAGTGTATCATATGCCAAGTACGCCCCCTATTGACGTCA
ATGACGGTAAATGGCCCGCCTGGCATTATGCCCAGTACATGACCTTATGGGACTTTCCTACTTGGCAGTA
CATCTACGTATTAGTCATCGCTATTACCATGGTGATGCGGTTTTGGCAGTACATCAATGGGCGTGGATAG
CGGTTTGACTCACGGGGATTTCCAAGTCTCCACCCCATTGACGTCAATGGGAGTTTGTTTTGGCACCAAA
ATCAACGGGACTTTCCAAAATGTCGTAACAACTCCGCCCCATTGACGCAAATGGGCGGTAGGCGTGTACG
GTGGGAGGTCTATATAAGCAGAGCTCTCTGGCTAACTAGAGAACCCACTGCTTACTGGCTTATCGAAATT
AATACGACTCACTATAGGGAGACCCAAGCTGGCTAGCAATTAGATCTGAAGTTCCTATTCTCTAGAAGGT
ATAGGAACTTCCGGTACCGGCGCGCCACCATGGGTTGCTGTTTCTCCAAGACCGCAGCGAAGGGAGAAGC
CGCCGCGGAGAGGCCTGGGGAGGCGGCTGTGGCCTCGTCGCCTTCCAAAGCGAACGGACAGGAGAATGGC
CACGTGAAGGTAGGATCCGTGAGCAAGGGAGAGGAGGTCATCAAAGAGTTCATGCGCTTCAAGGTGCGCA
TGGAGGGCTCCATGAACGGCCACGAGTTCGAGATCGAGGGCGAGGGCGAGGGCCGCCCCTACGAGGGCAC
CCAGACCGCCAAGCTGAAGGTGACCAAGGGCGGCCCCCTGCCCTTCGCCTGGGACATCCTGTCCCCCCAG
TTCATGTACGGCTCCAAGGCGTACGTGAAGCACCCCGCCGACATCCCCGATTACAAGAAGCTGTCCTTCC
CCGAGGGCTTCAAGTGGGAGCGCGTGATGAACTTCGAGGACGGCGGTCTGGTGACCGTGACCCAGGACTC
CTCCCTGCAGGACGGCACGCTGATCTACAAGGTGAAGATGCGCGGCACCAACTTCCCCCCCGACGGCCCC
GTAATGCAGAAGAAGACCATGGGCTGGGAGGCCTCCACCGAGCGCCTGTACCCCCGCGACGGCGTGCTGA
AGGGCGAGATCCACCAGGCCCTGAAGCTGAAGGACGGCGGCCACTACCTGGTGGAGTTCAAGACCATCTA
CATGGCCAAGAAGCCCGTGCAACTGCCCGGCTACTACTACGTGGACACCAAGCTGGACATCACCTCCCAC
AACGAGGACTACACCATCGTGGAACAGTACGAGCGCTCCGAGGGCCGCCACCACCTGTTCCTGGGGCATG
GCACCGGCAGCACCGGCAGCGGCAGCTCCGGCACCGCCTCCTCCGAGGACAACAACATGGCCGTCATCAA
AGAGTTCATGCGCTTCAAGGTGCGCATGGAGGGCTCCATGAACGGCCACGAGTTCGAGATCGAGGGCGAG
GGCGAGGGCCGCCCCTACGAGGGCACCCAGACCGCCAAGCTGAAGGTGACCAAGGGCGGCCCCCTGCCCT
TCGCCTGGGACATCCTGTCCCCCCAGTTCATGTACGGCTCCAAGGCGTACGTGAAGCACCCCGCCGACAT
CCCCGATTACAAGAAGCTGTCCTTCCCCGAGGGCTTCAAGTGGGAGCGCGTGATGAACTTCGAGGACGGC
GGTCTGGTGACCGTGACCCAGGACTCCTCCCTGCAGGACGGCACGCTGATCTACAAGGTGAAGATGCGCG
GCACCAACTTCCCCCCCGACGGCCCCGTAATGCAGAAGAAGACCATGGGCTGGGAGGCCTCCACCGAGCG
CCTGTACCCCCGCGACGGCGTGCTGAAGGGCGAGATCCACCAGGCCCTGAAGCTGAAGGACGGCGGCCGC
TACCTGGTGGAGTTCAAGACCATCTACATGGCCAAGAAGCCCGTGCAACTGCCCGGCTACTACTACGTGG
ACACCAAGCTGGACATCACCTCCCACAACGAGGACTACACCATCGTGGAACAGTACGAGCGCTCCGAGGG
CCGCCACCACCTGTTCCTGTACGGCATGGACGAGCTGTACAAGGGCAGTGGAGAGGGCAGAGGAAGTCTG
CTAACATGCGGTGACGTCGAGGAGAATCCTGGCCCAGAATTCTGCAGATATCCAGCACAGTGGCGGCCGC
TCGAGTCTAGGCGCGCCCCGCTAATCAACCTCTGGATTACAAAATTTGTGAAAGATTGACTGGTATTCTT
AACTATGTTGCTCCTTTTACGCTATGTGGATACGCTGCTTTAATGCCTTTGTATCATGCTATTGCTTCCC
GTATGGCTTTCATTTTCTCCTCCTTGTATAAATCCTGGTTGCTGTCTCTTTATGAGGAGTTGTGGCCCGT
TGTCAGGCAACGTGGCGTGGTGTGCACTGTGTTTGCTGACGCAACCCCCACTGGTTGGGGCATTGCCACC
ACCTGTCAGCTCCTTTCCGGGACTTTCGCTTTCCCCCTCCCTATTGCCACGGCGGAACTCATCGCCGCCT
GCCTTGCCCGCTGCTGGACAGGGGCTCGGCTGTTGGGCACTGACAATTCCGTGGTGTTGTCGGGGAAATC
ATCGTCCTTTCCTTGGCTGCTCGCCTGTGTTGCCACCTGGATTCTGCGCGGGACGTCCTTCTGCTACGTC
CCTTCGGCCCTCAATCCAGCGGACCTTCCTTCCCGCGGCCTGCTGCCGGCTCTGCGGCCTCTTCCGCGTC
TTCGCCTTCGCCCTCAGACGAGTCGGATCTCCCTTTGGGCCGCCTCCCCGCATCGATACCGTCGAGACTG
CTGCACCAGATCATAATCAGCCATACCACATTTGTAGAGGTTTTACTTGCTTTAAAAAACCTCCCACACC
TCCCCCTGAACCTGAAACATAAAATGAATGCAATTGTTGTTGTTAACTTGTTTATTGCAGCTTATAATGG
TTACAAATAAAGCAATAGCATCACAAATTTCACAAATAAAGCATTTTTTTCACTGCATTCTAGTTGTGGT
TTGTCCAAACTCATCAATGTATCTTAAGGCGTGGACTAGTATCGAGTCTAGAGGGCCCGTTTAAACCCGC
TGATCAGCCTCGACTGTGCCTTCTAGTTGCCAGCCATCTGTTGTTTGCCCCTCCCCCGTGCCTTCCTTGA
CCCTGGAAGGTGCCACTCCCACTGTCCTTTCCTAATAAAATGAGGAAATTGCATCGCATTGTCTGAGTAG
GTGTCATTCTATTCTGGGGGGTGGGGTGGGGCAGGACAGCAAGGGGGAGGATTGGGAAGACAATAGCAGG
CATGCTGGGGATGCGGTGGGCTCTATGGCTTCTGAGGCGGAAAGAACCAGCTGGGGCTCTAGGGGGTATC
CCC
[124 nt withheld, positions 3574-3697]
C
[91 nt withheld, positions 3699-3789]
A
[49 nt withheld, positions 3791-3839]
CCTTTGACGTTGGAGTCCACGTTCTTT
[37 nt withheld, positions 3867-3903]
ACCCTATCTCGGTCTATTCTTTTGATTTATAAGGGATTTTGCCGATTTCGGCCTATTGGTTAAAAAATGA
GCTGATTTAACAAAAATTTAACGCGAATTAATTCTGTGGAATGTGTGTCAGTTAGGGTGTGGAAAGTCCC
CAGGCTCCCCAGCAGGCAGAAGTATGCAAAGCATGCATCTCAATTAGTCAGCAACCAGGTGTGGAAAGTC
CCCAGGCTCCCCAGCAGGCAGAAGTATGCAAAGCATGCATCTCAATTAGTCAGCAACCATAGTCCCGCCC
CTAACTCCGCCCATCCCGCCCCTAACTCCGCCCAGTTCCGCCCATTCTCCGCCCCATGGCTGACTAATTT
TTTTTATTTATGCAGAGGCCGAGGCCGCCTCTGCCTCTGAGCTATTCCAGAAGTAGTGAGGAGGCTTTTT
TGGAGGCCTAGGCTTTTGCAAAAAGCTCCCGGGAGCTTGTATATCCATTTTCGGATCTGATCAAGAGACA
GGATGAGGATCGTTTCGCATGATTGAACAAGATGGATTGCACGCAGGTTCTCCGGCCGCTTGGGTGGAGA
GGCTATTCGGCTATGACTGGGCACAACAGACAATCGGCTGCTCTGATGCCGCCGTGTTCCGGCTGTCAGC
GCAGGGGCGCCCGGTTCTTTTTGTCAAGACCGACCTGTCCGGTGCCCTGAATGAACTGCAGGACGAGGCA
GCGCGGCTATCGTGGCTGGCCACGACGGGCGTTCCTTGCGCAGCTGTGCTCGACGTTGTCACTGAAGCGG
GAAGGGACTGGCTGCTATTGGGCGAAGTGCCGGGGCAGGATCTCCTGTCATCTCACCTTGCTCCTGCCGA
GAAAGTATCCATCATGGCTGATGCAATGCGGCGGCTGCATACGCTTGATCCGGCTACCTGCCCATTCGAC
CACCAAGCGAAACATCGCATCGAGCGAGCACGTACTCGGATGGAAGCCGGTCTTGTCGATCAGGATGATC
TGGACGAAGAGCATCAGGGGCTCGCGCCAGCCGAACTGTTCGCCAGGCTCAAGGCGCGCATGCCCGACGG
CGAGGATCTCGTCGTGACCCATGGCGATGCCTGCTTGCCGAATATCATGGTGGAAAATGGCCGCTTTTCT
GGATTCATCGACTGTGGCCGGCTGGGTGTGGCGGACCGCTATCAGGACATAGCGTTGGCTACCCGTGATA
TTGCTGAAGAGCTTGGCGGCGAATGGGCTGACCGCTTCCTCGTGCTTTACGGTATCGCCGCTCCCGATTC
GCAGCGCATCGCCTTCTATCGCCTTCTTGACGAGTTCTTCTGAGCGGGACTCTGGGGTTCGAAATGACCG
ACCAAGCGACGCCCAACCTGCCATCACGAGATTTCGATTCCACCGCCGCCTTCTATGAAAGGTTGGGCTT
CGGAATCGTTTTCCGGGACGCCGGCTGGATGATCCTCCAGCGCGGGGATCTCATGCTGGAGTTCTTCGCC
CACCCCAACTTGTTTATTGCAGCTTATAATGGTTACAAATAAAGCAATAGCATCACAAATTTCACAAATA
AAGCATTTTTTTCACTGCATTCTAGTTGTGGTTTGTCCAAACTCATCAATGTATCTTATCATGTCTGTAT
ACCGTCGACCTCTAGCTAGAGCTTGGCGTAATCATGGTCATAGCTGTTTCCTGTGTGAAATTGTTATCCG
CTCACAATTCCACACAACATACGAGCCGGAAGCATAAAGTGTAAAGCCTGGGGTGCCTAATGAGTGAGCT
AACTCACATTAATTGCGTTGCGCTCACTGCCCGCTTTCCAGTCGGGAAACCTGTCGTGCCAGCTGCATTA
ATGAATCGGCCAACGCGCGGGGAGAGGCGGTTTGCGTATTGGGCGCTCTTCCGCTTCCTCGCTCACTGAC
TCGCTGCGCTCGGTCGTTCGGCTGCGGCGAGCGGTATCAGCTCACTCAAAGGCGGTAATACGGTTATCCA
CAGAATCAGGGGATAACGCAGGAAAGAACATGTGAGCAAAAGGCCAGCAAAAGGCCAGGAACCGTAAAAA
GGCCGCGTTGCTGGCGTTTTTCCATAGGCTCCGCCCCCCTGACGAGCATCACAAAAATCGACGCTCAAGT
CAGAGGTGGCGAAACCCGACAGGACTATAAAGATACCAGGCGTTTCCCCCTGGAAGCTCCCTCGTGCGCT
CTCCTGTTCCGACCCTGCCGCTTACCGGATACCTGTCCGCCTTTCTCCCTTCGGGAAGCGTGGCGCTTTC
TCATAGCTCACGCTGTAGGTATCTCAGTTCGGTGTAGGTCGTTCGCTCCAAGCTGGGCTGTGTGCACGAA
CCCCCCGTTCAGCCCGACCGCTGCGCCTTATCCGGTAACTATCGTCTTGAGTCCAACCCGGTAAGACACG
ACTTATCGCCACTGGCAGCAGCCACTGGTAACAGGATTAGCAGAGCGAGGTATGTAGGCGGTGCTACAGA
GTTCTTGAAGTGGTGGCCTAACTACGGCTACACTAGAAGAACAGTATTTGGTATCTGCGCTCTGCTGAAG
CCAGTTACCTTCGGAAAAAGAGTTGGTAGCTCTTGATCCGGCAAACAAACCACCGCTGGTAGCGGTGGTT
TTTTTGTTTGCAAGCAGCAGATTACGCGCAGAAAAAAAGGATCTCAAGAAGATCCTTTGATCTTTTCTAC
GGGGTCTGACGCTCAGTGGAACGAAAACTCACGTTAAGGGATTTTGGTCATGAGATTATCAAAAAGGATC
TTCACCTAGATCCTTTTAAATTAAAAATGAAGTTTTAAATCAATCTAAAGTATATATGAGTAAACTTGGT
CTGACAGTTACCAATGCTTAATCAGTGAGGCACCTATCTCAGCGATCTGTCTATTTCGTTCATCCATAGT
TGCCTGACTCCCCGTCGTGTAGATAACTACGATACGGGAGGGCTTACCATCTGGCCCCAGTGCTGCAATG
ATACCGCGAGACCCACGCTCACCGGCTCCAGATTTATCAGCAATAAACCAGCCAGCCGGAAGGGCCGAGC
GCAGAAGTGGTCCTGCAACTTTATCCGCCTCCATCCAGTCTATTAATTGTTGCCGGGAAGCTAGAGTAAG
TAGTTCGCCAGTTAATAGTTTGCGCAACGTTGTTGCCATTGCTACAGGCATCGTGGTGTCACGCTCGTCG
TTTGGTATGGCTTCATTCAGCTCCGGTTCCCAACGATCAAGGCGAGTTACATGATCCCCCATGTTGTGCA
AAAAAGCGGTTAGCTCCTTCGGTCCTCCGATCGTTGTCAGAAGTAAGTTGGCCGCAGTGTTATCACTCAT
GGTTATGGCAGCACTGCATAATTCTCTTACTGTCATGCCATCCGTAAGATGCTTTTCTGTGACTGGTGAG
TACTCAACCAAGTCATTCTGAGAATAGTGTATGCGGCGACCGAGTTGCTCTTGCCCGGCGTCAATACGGG
ATAATACCGCGCCACATAGCAGAACTTTAAAAGTGCTCATCATTGGAAAACGTTCTTCGGGGCGAAAACT
CTCAAGGATCTTACCGCTGTTGAGATCCAGTTCGATGTAACCCACTCGTGCACCCAACTGATCTTCAGCA
TCTTTTACTTTCACCAGCGTTTCTGGGTGAGCAAAAACAGGAAGGCAAAATGCCGCAAAAAAGGGAATAA
GGGCGACACGGAAATGTTGAATACTCATACTCTTCCTTTTTCAATATTATTGAAGCATTTATCAGGGTTA
TTGTCTCATGAGCGGATACATATTTGAATGTATTTAGAAAAATAAACAAATAGGGGTTCCGCGCACATTT
CCCCGAAAAGTGCCACCTGACGTC
